>Addgene plasmid #34616 | pJMK004 | depositor full sequence | sequence record 41436 | pJMK004 sequence 10745 bps
GTCGACGGATCGGGAGATCTCCCGATCCCCTATGGTGCACTCTCAGTACAATCTGCTCTGATGCCGCATA
GTTAAGCCAGTATCTGCTCCCTGCTTGTGTGTTGGAGGTCGCTGAGTAGTGCGCGAGCAAAATTTAAGCT
ACAACAAGGCAAGGCTTGACCGACAATTGCATGAAGAATCTGCTTAGGGTTAGGCGTTTTGCGCTGCTTC
GCGATGTACGGGCCAGATATACGCGTTGACATTGATTATTGACTAGTTATTAATAGTAATCAATTACGGG
GTCATTAGTTCATAGCCCATATATGGAGTTCCGCGTTACATAACTTACGGTAAATGGCCCGCCTGGCTGA
CCGCCCAACGACCCCCGCCCATTGACGTCAATAATGACGTATGTTCCCATAGTAACGCCAATAGGGACTT
TCCATTGACGTCAATGGGTGGAGTATTTACGGTAAACTGCCCACTTGGCAGTACATCAAGTGTATCATAT
GCCAAGTACGCCCCCTATTGACGTCAATGACGGTAAATGGCCCGCCTGGCATTATGCCCAGTACATGACC
TTATGGGACTTTCCTACTTGGCAGTACATCTACGTATTAGTCATCGCTATTACCATGGTGATGCGGTTTT
GGCAGTACATCAATGGGCGTGGATAGCGGTTTGACTCACGGGGATTTCCAAGTCTCCACCCCATTGACGT
CAATGGGAGTTTGTTTTGGCACCAAAATCAACGGGACTTTCCAAAATGTCGTAACAACTCCGCCCCATTG
ACGCAAATGGGCGGTAGGCGTGTACGGTGGGAGGTCTATATAAGCAGCGCGTTTTGCCTGTACTGGGTCT
CTCTGGTTAGACCAGATCTGAGCCTGGGAGCTCTCTGGCTAACTAGGGAACCCACTGCTTAAGCCTCAAT
AAAGCTTGCCTTGAGTGCTTCAAGTAGTGTGTGCCCGTCTGTTGTGTGACTCTGGTAACTAGAGATCCCT
CAGACCCTTTTAGTCAGTGTGGAAAATCTCTAGCAGTGGCGCCCGAACAGGGACTTGAAAGCGAAAGGGA
AACCAGAGGAGCTCTCTCGACGCAGGACTCGGCTTGCTGAAGCGCGCACGGCAAGAGGCGAGGGGCGGCG
ACTGGTGAGTACGCCAAAAATTTTGACTAGCGGAGGCTAGAAGGAGAGAGATGGGTGCGAGAGCGTCAGT
ATTAAGCGGGGGAGAATTAGATCGCGATGGGAAAAAATTCGGTTAAGGCCAGGGGGAAAGAAAAAATATA
AATTAAAACATATAGTATGGGCAAGCAGGGAGCTAGAACGATTCGCAGTTAATCCTGGCCTGTTAGAAAC
ATCAGAAGGCTGTAGACAAATACTGGGACAGCTACAACCATCCCTTCAGACAGGATCAGAAGAACTTAGA
TCATTATATAATACAGTAGCAACCCTCTATTGTGTGCATCAAAGGATAGAGATAAAAGACACCAAGGAAG
CTTTAGACAAGATAGAGGAAGAGCAAAACAAAAGTAAGACCACCGCACAGCAAGCGGCCGCTGATCTTCA
GACCTGGAGGAGGAGATATGAGGGACAATTGGAGAAGTGAATTATATAAATATAAAGTAGTAAAAATTGA
ACCATTAGGAGTAGCACCCACCAAGGCAAAGAGAAGAGTGGTGCAGAGAGAAAAAAGAGCAGTGGGAATA
GGAGCTTTGTTCCTTGGGTTCTTGGGAGCAGCAGGAAGCACTATGGGCGCAGCGTCAATGACGCTGACGG
TACAGGCCAGACAATTATTGTCTGGTATAGTGCAGCAGCAGAACAATTTGCTGAGGGCTATTGAGGCGCA
ACAGCATCTGTTGCAACTCACAGTCTGGGGCATCAAGCAGCTCCAGGCAAGAATCCTGGCTGTGGAAAGA
TACCTAAAGGATCAACAGCTCCTGGGGATTTGGGGTTGCTCTGGAAAACTCATTTGCACCACTGCTGTGC
CTTGGAATGCTAGTTGGAGTAATAAATCTCTGGAACAGATTTGGAATCACACGACCTGGATGGAGTGGGA
CAGAGAAATTAACAATTACACAAGCTTAATACACTCCTTAATTGAAGAATCGCAAAACCAGCAAGAAAAG
AATGAACAAGAATTATTGGAATTAGATAAATGGGCAAGTTTGTGGAATTGGTTTAACATAACAAATTGGC
TGTGGTATATAAAATTATTCATAATGATAGTAGGAGGCTTGGTAGGTTTAAGAATAGTTTTTGCTGTACT
TTCTATAGTGAATAGAGTTAGGCAGGGATATTCACCATTATCGTTTCAGACCCACCTCCCAACCCCGAGG
GGACCCGACAGGCCCGAAGGAATAGAAGAAGAAGGTGGAGAGAGAGACAGAGACAGATCCATTCGATTAG
TGAACGGATCGGCACTGCGTGCGCCAATTCTGCAGACAAATGGCAGTATTCATCCACAATTTTAAAAGAA
AAGGGGGGATTGGGGGGTACAGTGCAGGGGAAAGAATAGTAGACATAATAGCAACAGACATACAAACTAA
AGAATTACAAAAACAAATTACAAAAATTCAAAATTTTCGGGTTTATTACAGGGACAGCAGAGATCCAGTT
TGGTTAATTAACATTATGGCCTTAGGTCACTTCATCTCCATGGGGTTCTTCTTCTGATTTTCTAGAAAAT
GAGATGGGGGTGCAGAGAGCTTCCTCAGTGACCTGCCCAGGGTCACATCAGAAATGTCAGAGCTAGAACT
TGAACTCAGATTACTAATCTTAAATTCCATGCCTTGGGGGCATGCAAGTACGATATACAGAAGGAGTGAA
CTCATTAGGGCAGATGACCAATGAGTTTAGGAAAGAAGAGTCCAGGGCAGGGTACATCTACACCACCCGC
CCAGCCCTGGGTGAGTCCAGCCACGTTCACCTCATTATAGTTGCCTCTCTCCAGTCCTACCTTGACGGGA
AGCACAAGCAGAAACTGGGACAGGAGCCCCAGGAGACCAAATCTTCATGGTCCCTCTGGGAGGATGGGTG
GGGAGAGCTGTGGCAGAGGCCTCAGGAGGGGCCCTGCTGCTCAGTGGTGACAGATAGGGGTGAGAAAGCA
GACAGAGTCATTCCGTCAGCATTCTGGGTCTGTTTGGTACTTCTTCTCACGCTAAGGTGGCGGTGTGATA
TGCACAATGGCTAAAAAGCAGGGAGAGCTGGAAAGAAACAAGGACAGAGACAGAGGCCAAGTCAACCAGA
CCAATTCCCAGAGGAAGCAAAGAAACCATTACAGAGACTACAAGGGGGAAGGGAAGGAGAGATGAATTAG
CTTCCCCTGTAAACCTTAGAACCCAGCTGTTGCCAGGGCAACGGGGCAATACCTGTCTCTTCAGAGGAGA
TGAAGTTGCCAGGGTAACTACATCCTGTCTTTCTCAAGGACCATCCCAGAATGTGGCACCCACTAGCCGT
TACCATAGCAACTGCCTCTTTGCCCCACTTAATCCCATCCCGTCTGTTAAAAGGGCCCTATAGTTGGAGG
TGGGGGAGGTAGGAAGAGCGATGATCACTTGTGGACTAAGTTTGTTCACATCCCCTTCTCCAACCCCCTC
AGTACATCACCCTGGGAGAACAAGGTCCACTTGCTTCTGGGCCCACACAGTCCTGCAGTATTGTGTATAT
AAGGCCAGGGCAACGGAGGAGCAGGTTTTGAAGTGAAAGGCAGGCAGGTGTTGGGGAGGCAGTTACCGGG
GCAACGGGAACAGGGCGTTTCGGAGGTGGTTGCCATGGGGACCTGGATGCTGACGAAGGCTCGCGAGGCT
GTGAGCAGCCACAGTGCCCTGCTCAGAAGCCCCAAGCTCGTCAATCAAGCTGGTTCTCCATTTGCACTCA
GGAGCACGGGCAGGCGAGTGGCCCCTAGTTCTGGGGGCAGCGGGGGATCCGCCACCATGGACCCCATCGC
TCTGCAGGCTGGTTACGACCTGCTGGGTGACGGCAGACCTGAAACTCTGTGGCTGGGCATCGGCACTCTG
CTGATGCTGATTGGAACCTTCTACTTTCTGGTCCGCGGATGGGGAGTCACCGATAAGGATGCCCGGGAAT
ATTACGCTGTGACTATCCTGGTGCCCGGAATCGCATCCGCCGCATATCTGTCTATGTTCTTTGGTATCGG
GCTTACTGAGGTGACCGTCGGGGGCGAAATGTTGGATATCTATTATGCCAGGTACGCCAACTGGCTGTTT
ACCACCCCACTTCTGCTGCTGGATCTGGCCCTTCTCGCTAAGGTGGATCGGGTGACCATCGGCACCCTGG
TGGGTGTGGACGCCCTGATGATCGTCACTGGCCTCATCGGAGCCTTGAGCCACACGGCCATAGCCAGATA
CAGTTGGTGGTTGTTCTCTACAATTTGCATGATAGTGGTGCTCTATTTTCTGGCTACATCCCTGCGATCT
GCTGCAAAGGAGCGGGGCCCCGAGGTGGCATCTACCTTTAACACCCTGACAGCTCTGGTCTTGGTGCTGT
GGACCGCTTACCCTATCCTGTGGATCATAGGCACTGAGGGCGCTGGCGTGGTGGGCCTGGGCATCGAAAC
TCTGCTGTTTATGGTGTTGGACGTGACTGCCAAGGTCGGCTTTGGCTTTATCCTGTTGAGATCCCGGGCT
ATTCTGGGCGACACCGAGGCACCAGAACCCAGTGCCGGTGCCGATGTCAGTGCCGCCGACCGACCGGTAG
TAGCAGTGAGCAAGGGCGAGGAGCTGTTCACCGGGGTGGTGCCCATCCTGGTCGAGCTGGACGGCGACGT
AAACGGCCACAAGTTCAGCGTGTCCGGCGAGGGCGAGGGCGATGCCACCTACGGCAAGCTGACCCTGAAG
TTCATCTGCACCACCGGCAAGCTGCCCGTGCCCTGGCCCACCCTCGTGACCACCCTGACCTACGGCGTGC
AGTGCTTCAGCCGCTACCCCGACCACATGAAGCAGCACGACTTCTTCAAGTCCGCCATGCCCGAAGGCTA
CGTCCAGGAGCGCACCATCTTCTTCAAGGACGACGGCAACTACAAGACCCGCGCCGAGGTGAAGTTCGAG
GGCGACACCCTGGTGAACCGCATCGAGCTGAAGGGCATCGACTTCAAGGAGGACGGCAACATCCTGGGGC
ACAAGCTGGAGTACAACTACAACAGCCACAACGTCTATATCATGGCCGACAAGCAGAAGAACGGCATCAA
GGTGAACTTCAAGATCCGCCACAACATCGAGGACGGCAGCGTGCAGCTCGCCGACCACTACCAGCAGAAC
ACCCCCATCGGCGACGGCCCCGTGCTGCTGCCCGACAACCACTACCTGAGCACCCAGTCCGCCCTGAGCA
AAGACCCCAACGAGAAGCGCGATCACATGGTCCTGCTGGAGTTCGTGACCGCCGCCGGGATCACTCTCGG
CATGGACGAGCTGTACAAGTAAGAATTCGATATCAAGCTTATCGATAATCAACCTCTGGATTACAAAATT
TGTGAAAGATTGACTGGTATTCTTAACTATGTTGCTCCTTTTACGCTATGTGGATACGCTGCTTTAATGC
CTTTGTATCATGCTATTGCTTCCCGTATGGCTTTCATTTTCTCCTCCTTGTATAAATCCTGGTTGCTGTC
TCTTTATGAGGAGTTGTGGCCCGTTGTCAGGCAACGTGGCGTGGTGTGCACTGTGTTTGCTGACGCAACC
CCCACTGGTTGGGGCATTGCCACCACCTGTCAGCTCCTTTCCGGGACTTTCGCTTTCCCCCTCCCTATTG
CCACGGCGGAACTCATCGCCGCCTGCCTTGCCCGCTGCTGGACAGGGGCTCGGCTGTTGGGCACTGACAA
TTCCGTGGTGTTGTCGGGGAAATCATCGTCCTTTCCTTGGCTGCTCGCCTGTGTTGCCACCTGGATTCTG
CGCGGGACGTCCTTCTGCTACGTCCCTTCGGCCCTCAATCCAGCGGACCTTCCTTCCCGCGGCCTGCTGC
CGGCTCTGCGGCCTCTTCCGCGTCTTCGCCTTCGCCCTCAGACGAGTCGGATCTCCCTTTGGGCCGCCTC
CCCGCATCGATACCGTCGACCTCGAGACCTAGAAAAACATGGAGCAATCACAAGTAGCAATACAGCAGCT
ACCAATGCTGATTGTGCCTGGCTAGAAGCACAAGAGGAGGAGGAGGTGGGTTTTCCAGTCACACCTCAGG
TACCTTTAAGACCAATGACTTACAAGGCAGCTGTAGATCTTAGCCACTTTTTAAAAGAAAAGGGGGGACT
GGAAGGGCTAATTCACTCCCAACGAAGACAAGATATCCTTGATCTGTGGATCTACCACACACAAGGCTAC
TTCCCTGATTGGCAGAACTACACACCAGGGCCAGGGATCAGATATCCACTGACCTTTGGATGGTGCTACA
AGCTAGTACCAGTTGAGCAAGAGAAGGTAGAAGAAGCCAATGAAGGAGAGAACACCCGCTTGTTACACCC
TGTGAGCCTGCATGGGATGGATGACCCGGAGAGAGAAGTATTAGAGTGGAGGTTTGACAGCCGCCTAGCA
TTTCATCACATGGCCCGAGAGCTGCATCCGGACTGTACTGGGTCTCTCTGGTTAGACCAGATCTGAGCCT
GGGAGCTCTCTGGCTAACTAGGGAACCCACTGCTTAAGCCTCAATAAAGCTTGCCTTGAGTGCTTCAAGT
AGTGTGTGCCCGTCTGTTGTGTGACTCTGGTAACTAGAGATCCCTCAGACCCTTTTAGTCAGTGTGGAAA
ATCTCTAGCAGGGCCCGTTTAAACCCGCTGATCAGCCTCGACTGTGCCTTCTAGTTGCCAGCCATCTGTT
GTTTGCCCCTCCCCCGTGCCTTCCTTGACCCTGGAAGGTGCCACTCCCACTGTCCTTTCCTAATAAAATG
AGGAAATTGCATCGCATTGTCTGAGTAGGTGTCATTCTATTCTGGGGGGTGGGGTGGGGCAGGACAGCAA
GGGGGAGGATTGGGAAGACAATAGCAGGCATGCTGGGGATGCGGTGGGCTCTATGGCTTCTGAGGCGGAA
AGAACCAGCTGGGGCTCTAGGGGGTATCCCC
[124 nt withheld, positions 7032-7155]
C
[91 nt withheld, positions 7157-7247]
A
[49 nt withheld, positions 7249-7297]
CCTTTGACGTTGGAGTCCACGTTCTTT
[37 nt withheld, positions 7325-7361]
ACCCTATCTCGGTCTATTCTTTTGATTTATAAGGGATTTTGCCGATTTCGGCCTATTGGTTAAAAAATGA
GCTGATTTAACAAAAATTTAACGCGAATTAATTCTGTGGAATGTGTGTCAGTTAGGGTGTGGAAAGTCCC
CAGGCTCCCCAGCAGGCAGAAGTATGCAAAGCATGCATCTCAATTAGTCAGCAACCAGGTGTGGAAAGTC
CCCAGGCTCCCCAGCAGGCAGAAGTATGCAAAGCATGCATCTCAATTAGTCAGCAACCATAGTCCCGCCC
CTAACTCCGCCCATCCCGCCCCTAACTCCGCCCAGTTCCGCCCATTCTCCGCCCCATGGCTGACTAATTT
TTTTTATTTATGCAGAGGCCGAGGCCGCCTCTGCCTCTGAGCTATTCCAGAAGTAGTGAGGAGGCTTTTT
TGGAGGCCTAGGCTTTTGCAAAAAGCTCCCGGGAGCTTGTATATCCATTTTCGGATCTGATCAGCACGTG
TTGACAATTAATCATCGGCATAGTATATCGGCATAGTATAATACGACAAGGTGAGGAACTAAACCATGGC
CAAGTTGACCAGTGCCGTTCCGGTGCTCACCGCGCGCGACGTCGCCGGAGCGGTCGAGTTCTGGACCGAC
CGGCTCGGGTTCTCCCGGGACTTCGTGGAGGACGACTTCGCCGGTGTGGTCCGGGACGACGTGACCCTGT
TCATCAGCGCGGTCCAGGACCAGGTGGTGCCGGACAACACCCTGGCCTGGGTGTGGGTGCGCGGCCTGGA
CGAGCTGTACGCCGAGTGGTCGGAGGTCGTGTCCACGAACTTCCGGGACGCCTCCGGGCCGGCCATGACC
GAGATCGGCGAGCAGCCGTGGGGGCGGGAGTTCGCCCTGCGCGACCCGGCCGGCAACTGCGTGCACTTCG
TGGCCGAGGAGCAGGACTGACACGTGCTACGAGATTTCGATTCCACCGCCGCCTTCTATGAAAGGTTGGG
CTTCGGAATCGTTTTCCGGGACGCCGGCTGGATGATCCTCCAGCGCGGGGATCTCATGCTGGAGTTCTTC
GCCCACCCCAACTTGTTTATTGCAGCTTATAATGGTTACAAATAAAGCAATAGCATCACAAATTTCACAA
ATAAAGCATTTTTTTCACTGCATTCTAGTTGTGGTTTGTCCAAACTCATCAATGTATCTTATCATGTCTG
TATACCGTCGACCTCTAGCTAGAGCTTGGCGTAATCATGGTCATAGCTGTTTCCTGTGTGAAATTGTTAT
CCGCTCACAATTCCACACAACATACGAGCCGGAAGCATAAAGTGTAAAGCCTGGGGTGCCTAATGAGTGA
GCTAACTCACATTAATTGCGTTGCGCTCACTGCCCGCTTTCCAGTCGGGAAACCTGTCGTGCCAGCTGCA
TTAATGAATCGGCCAACGCGCGGGGAGAGGCGGTTTGCGTATTGGGCGCTCTTCCGCTTCCTCGCTCACT
GACTCGCTGCGCTCGGTCGTTCGGCTGCGGCGAGCGGTATCAGCTCACTCAAAGGCGGTAATACGGTTAT
CCACAGAATCAGGGGATAACGCAGGAAAGAACATGTGAGCAAAAGGCCAGCAAAAGGCCAGGAACCGTAA
AAAGGCCGCGTTGCTGGCGTTTTTCCATAGGCTCCGCCCCCCTGACGAGCATCACAAAAATCGACGCTCA
AGTCAGAGGTGGCGAAACCCGACAGGACTATAAAGATACCAGGCGTTTCCCCCTGGAAGCTCCCTCGTGC
GCTCTCCTGTTCCGACCCTGCCGCTTACCGGATACCTGTCCGCCTTTCTCCCTTCGGGAAGCGTGGCGCT
TTCTCATAGCTCACGCTGTAGGTATCTCAGTTCGGTGTAGGTCGTTCGCTCCAAGCTGGGCTGTGTGCAC
GAACCCCCCGTTCAGCCCGACCGCTGCGCCTTATCCGGTAACTATCGTCTTGAGTCCAACCCGGTAAGAC
ACGACTTATCGCCACTGGCAGCAGCCACTGGTAACAGGATTAGCAGAGCGAGGTATGTAGGCGGTGCTAC
AGAGTTCTTGAAGTGGTGGCCTAACTACGGCTACACTAGAAGAACAGTATTTGGTATCTGCGCTCTGCTG
AAGCCAGTTACCTTCGGAAAAAGAGTTGGTAGCTCTTGATCCGGCAAACAAACCACCGCTGGTAGCGGTG
GTTTTTTTGTTTGCAAGCAGCAGATTACGCGCAGAAAAAAAGGATCTCAAGAAGATCCTTTGATCTTTTC
TACGGGGTCTGACGCTCAGTGGAACGAAAACTCACGTTAAGGGATTTTGGTCATGAGATTATCAAAAAGG
ATCTTCACCTAGATCCTTTTAAATTAAAAATGAAGTTTTAAATCAATCTAAAGTATATATGAGTAAACTT
GGTCTGACAGTTACCAATGCTTAATCAGTGAGGCACCTATCTCAGCGATCTGTCTATTTCGTTCATCCAT
AGTTGCCTGACTCCCCGTCGTGTAGATAACTACGATACGGGAGGGCTTACCATCTGGCCCCAGTGCTGCA
ATGATACCGCGAGACCCACGCTCACCGGCTCCAGATTTATCAGCAATAAACCAGCCAGCCGGAAGGGCCG
AGCGCAGAAGTGGTCCTGCAACTTTATCCGCCTCCATCCAGTCTATTAATTGTTGCCGGGAAGCTAGAGT
AAGTAGTTCGCCAGTTAATAGTTTGCGCAACGTTGTTGCCATTGCTACAGGCATCGTGGTGTCACGCTCG
TCGTTTGGTATGGCTTCATTCAGCTCCGGTTCCCAACGATCAAGGCGAGTTACATGATCCCCCATGTTGT
GCAAAAAAGCGGTTAGCTCCTTCGGTCCTCCGATCGTTGTCAGAAGTAAGTTGGCCGCAGTGTTATCACT
CATGGTTATGGCAGCACTGCATAATTCTCTTACTGTCATGCCATCCGTAAGATGCTTTTCTGTGACTGGT
GAGTACTCAACCAAGTCATTCTGAGAATAGTGTATGCGGCGACCGAGTTGCTCTTGCCCGGCGTCAATAC
GGGATAATACCGCGCCACATAGCAGAACTTTAAAAGTGCTCATCATTGGAAAACGTTCTTCGGGGCGAAA
ACTCTCAAGGATCTTACCGCTGTTGAGATCCAGTTCGATGTAACCCACTCGTGCACCCAACTGATCTTCA
GCATCTTTTACTTTCACCAGCGTTTCTGGGTGAGCAAAAACAGGAAGGCAAAATGCCGCAAAAAAGGGAA
TAAGGGCGACACGGAAATGTTGAATACTCATACTCTTCCTTTTTCAATATTATTGAAGCATTTATCAGGG
TTATTGTCTCATGAGCGGATACATATTTGAATGTATTTAGAAAAATAAACAAATAGGGGTTCCGCGCACA
TTTCCCCGAAAAGTGCCACCTGAC
Features (pLannotate 1.2.2; 31 found; start..end, strand, type, name):
     31..83      -  misc_feature   bom (fragment): basis of mobility region from pBR322
    238..617     +  enhancer       CMV enhancer: human cytomegalovirus immediate early enhancer
    618..817     +  promoter       CMV promoter: human cytomegalovirus (CMV) immediate early promoter
    835..1015    +  LTR            5' LTR (truncated): truncated 5' long terminal repeat (LTR) from HIV-1
   1062..1187    +  misc_feature   HIV-1 Ψ: packaging signal of human immunodeficiency virus type 1
   1171..1534    +  CDS            HIV-1 gag (fragment): gag protein from human immunodeficiency virus 1; gag
   1680..1913    +  misc_feature   RRE: The Rev response element (RRE) of HIV-1 allows for Rev-dependent mRNA export from the nucleus to the cytoplasm.
   2290..2390    +  CDS            Rev (fragment): human immunodeficiency virus 1 (HIV-1) Rev protein; rev; enhances nuclear export of unspliced and incompletely spliced viral mRNAs
   2440..2557    +  misc_feature   cPPT/CTS: central polypurine tract and central termination sequence of HIV-1
   2602..3891    +  promoter       CaMKII promoter: promoter for the mouse calcium/calmodulin-dependent kinase II α subunit
   3907..4680    +  CDS            Arch: light-driven proton pump archaerhodopsin-3 from Halorubrum sodomense (Chow et al., 2010)
   4696..5412    +  CDS            EGFP: the original enhanced GFP (Yang et al., 1996) mammalian codon-optimized
   5413..5437    +  misc_feature   MCS (fragment): pBluescript multiple cloning site
   5437..6025    +  misc_feature   WPRE: woodchuck hepatitis virus posttranscriptional regulatory element
   5962..6543    +  CDS            nef (fragment): NEF_HV1H2 - Experimental evidence at protein level: Swiss-Prot protein existence level 1. Extracellular Nef protein targets CD4(+) T-lymphocytes for apoptosis by interacting with CXCR4 surface receptors. From Human immunodeficiency virus type 1 group M subtype B (isolate HXB2) (HIV-1).
   6550..6730    +  LTR            5' LTR (truncated): truncated 5' long terminal repeat (LTR) from HIV-1
   6762..6986    +  polyA_signal   bGH poly(A) signal: bovine growth hormone polyadenylation signal
   6990..7011    +  promoter       SV40 promoter (fragment): SV40 enhancer and early promoter
   7032..7460    +  rep_origin     f1 ori (sequence partly withheld): f1 bacteriophage origin of replication; arrow indicates direction of (+) strand synthesis
   7474..7803    +  promoter       SV40 promoter: SV40 enhancer and early promoter
   7851..7898    +  promoter       EM7 promoter: synthetic bacterial promoter&nbsp
   7917..8291    +  CDS            BleoR: antibiotic-binding protein; Sh ble from Streptoalloteichus hindustanus; confers resistance to bleomycin, phleomycin, and Zeocin™
   8301..8426    +  CDS            ble (fragment): BLE_KLEPN - Experimental evidence at protein level: Swiss-Prot protein existence level 1. Binding protein with a strong affinity to the bleomycin family of antibiotics. Binds to CL990; an antimitotic-antibiotic compound. From Klebsiella pneumoniae.
   8421..8542    +  polyA_signal   SV40 poly(A) signal: SV40 polyadenylation signal
   8613..8635    -  protein_bind   lac operator (fragment): The lac repressor binds to the lac operator to inhibit transcription in E. coli. This inhibition can be relieved by adding lactose or isopropyl-β-D-thiogalactopyranoside (IPTG). lac repressor encoded by lacI
   8639..8669    -  promoter       lac promoter: promoter for the E. coli lac operon
   8684..8705    -  protein_bind   CAP binding site: CAP binding activates transcription in the presence of cAMP. E. coli catabolite activator protein
   8718..8810    -  CDS            lacI (fragment): lac repressor; lacI; The lac repressor binds to the lac operator to inhibit transcription in E. coli. This inhibition can be relieved by adding lactose or isopropyl-β-D-thiogalactopyranoside (IPTG).
   8993..9581    -  rep_origin     ori: high-copy-number ColE1/pMB1/pBR322/pUC origin of replication
   9752..10612   -  CDS            AmpR: β-lactamase; bla; confers resistance to ampicillin, carbenicillin, and related antibiotics
  10613..10717   -  promoter       AmpR promoter: bla
