[The description below was written by a language model from this plasmid's Addgene catalogue record and pLannotate feature annotations shown in this document.]
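Description:
pJMK004 is a lentiviral transfer plasmid built on the FCK(1.3) backbone for expressing a genetically encoded voltage indicator in mammalian neurons. It is maintained in E. coli through a high-copy ColE1/pUC-type origin with ampicillin resistance (AmpR under its own promoter). The backbone also carries an f1 origin and an SV40/EM7-driven bleomycin/Zeocin resistance cassette with an SV40 poly(A) signal, which lies outside the viral genome.

The viral portion follows an HIV-1-derived layout. A CMV enhancer/promoter is placed upstream of a truncated 5' LTR, an arrangement that normally drives genomic RNA production in packaging cells. It is followed by the Ψ packaging signal with a gag fragment, the Rev response element for Rev-dependent nuclear export, and the cPPT/CTS element. The downstream LTR is likewise annotated as truncated and is followed by a bGH polyadenylation signal.

Between these elements, the mouse CaMKIIα promoter, commonly used to favour expression in excitatory neurons, drives archaerhodopsin-3 (Arch) from Halorubrum sodomense fused at its C terminus to EGFP. A WPRE sits downstream to enhance transcript expression. According to the catalogue entry, Arch carries the D95N substitution; the feature table annotates the gene only as Arch and does not mark the mutation.

The record describes this mutant as a voltage indicator with greater sensitivity but a slower response. The EGFP fusion gives a way to identify expressing cells and see where the protein localises. The construct is intended for viral delivery and optical recording of membrane potential in mammalian neurons.
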