Addgene plasmid #34616: pJMK004
Purpose: Viral expression of Arch (D95N mutant with greater sensitivity but slower response) voltage indicator
Depositing lab: Adam Cohen. Depositing organization: Harvard University. Publication: Optical recording of action potentials in mammalian neurons using a microbial rhodopsin. Kralj JM, Douglass AD, Hochbaum DR, Maclaurin D, Cohen AE. Nat Methods. 2011 Nov 27. doi: 10.1038/nmeth.1782. PubMed 22120467.
Backbone
  Vector backbone: FCK(1.3)
  Backbone manufacturer: Pavel Osten
  Backbone size w/o insert (bp): 9227
  Vector type: Mammalian Expression, Lentiviral
Growth in bacteria
  Bacterial resistance: Ampicillin, 100 μg/mL
  Growth temperature: 37°C
  Growth strain: Stbl3
  Copy number: High Copy
Gene/Insert
  Gene/Insert name: Arch D95N (alt name: Archaerhodopsin 3)
  Species: Halorubrum sodomense
  Insert size (bp): 777
  Mutation: Changed Aspartic Acid 95 to Asparagine
  Promoter: CaMKII
  Tag / fusion protein: GFP (C terminal on insert)
  Cloning method: Restriction Enzyme; 5′ cloning site BamHI (not destroyed); 3′ cloning site EcoRI (not destroyed)
  Sequencing primers: 5′ GACGGATCCGCCACCATGGAC; 3′ CTAATCGAATTCTTAGTCGGCGGCAC
Terms and licenses: Academic/Nonprofit Terms; Industry Terms: Not Available to Industry
How to cite: pJMK004 was a gift from Adam Cohen (Addgene plasmid # 34616 ; http://n2t.net/addgene:34616 ; RRID:Addgene_34616)
