>Addgene plasmid #34616 | pJMK004 | addgene partial sequence | sequence record 42180 | EGFP-N 5'-CGTCGCCGTCCAGCTCGACCAG-3'
CCCGGGTAGCTCTGCCTTCTACTGCTACTACCGGTCGGTCGGCGGCACTGACATCGGCACCGGCACTGGG
TTCTGGTGCCTCGGTGTCGCCCAGAATAGCCCGGGATCTCAACAGGATAAAGCCAAAGCCGACCTTGGCA
GTCACGTCCAACACCATAAACAGCAGAGTTTCGATGCCCAGGCCCACCACGCCAGCGCCCTCAGTGCCTA
TGATCCACAGGATAGGGTAAGCGGTCCACAGCACCAAGACCAGAGCTGTCAGGGTGTTAAAGGTAGATGC
CACCTCGGGGCCCCGCTCCTTTGCAGCAGATCGCAGGGATGTAGCCAGAAAATAGAGCACCACTATCATG
CAAATTGTAGAGAACAACCACCAACTGTATCTGGCTATGGCCGTGTGGCTCAAGGCTCCGATGAGGCCAG
TGACGATCATCAGGGCGTCCACACCCACCAGGGTGCCGATGGTCACCCGATCCACCTTAGCGAGAAGGGC
CAGATCCAGCAGCAGAAGTGGGGTGGTAAACAGCCAGTTGGCGTACCTGGCATAATAGATATCCAACATT
TCGCCCCCGACGGTCACCTCAGTAAGCCCGATACCAAAGAACATAGACAGATATGCGGCGGATGCGATTC
CGGGCACCAGGATAGTCACAGCGTAATATTCCCGGGCATCCTTATCGGTGACTCCCCATCCGCGGACCAG
AAAGTAGAAGGTTCCAATCAGCATCAGCAGAGTGCCGATGCCCAGCCACAGAGTTTCAGGTCTGCCGTCA
CCCAGCAGGTCGTAACCAGCCTGCAGAGCGATGGGGG
